>Addgene plasmid #40431 | LRRK2_1867_2161_L1914A_L1976Y | depositor full sequence | sequence record 52108 | LRRK2_1867_2161_L1914A_L1976Y sequence 9085 bps
GGAACGGCTCCGCCCACTATTAATGAAATTAAAAATTCCAATTTTAAAAAACGCAGCAAGAGAAACATTT
GTATGAAAGAATGCGTAGAAGGAAAGAAAAATGTCGTCGACATGCTGAACAACAAGATTAATATGCCTCC
GTGTATAAAAAAAATATTGAACGATTTGAAAGAAAACAATGTACCGCGCGGCGGTATGTACAGGAAGAGG
TTTATACTAAACTGTTACATTGCAAACGTGGTTTCGTGTGCCAAGTGTGAAAACCGATGTTTAATCAAGG
CTCTGACGCATTTCTACAACCACGACTCCAAGTGTGTGGGTGAAGTCATGCATCTTTTAATCAAATCCCA
AGATGTGTATAAACCACCAAACTGCCAAAAAATGAAAACTGTCGACAAGCTCTGTCCGTTTGCTGGCAAC
TGCAAGGGTCTCAATCCTATTTGTAATTATTGAATAATAAAACAATTATAAATGCTAAATTTGTTTTTTA
TTAACGATACAAACCAAACGCAACAAGAACATTTGTAGTATTATCTATAATTGAAAACGCGTAGTTATAA
TCGCTGAGGTAATATTTAAAATCATTTTCAAATGATTCACAGTTAATTTGCGACAATATAATTTTATTTT
CACATAAACTAGACGCCTTGTCGTCTTCTTCTTCGTATTCCTTCTCTTTTTCATTTTTCTCTTCATAAAA
ATTAACATAGTTATTATCGTATCCATATATGTATCTATCGTATAGAGTAAATTTTTTGTTGTCATAAATA
TATATGTCTTTTTTAATGGGGTGTATAGTACCGCTGCGCATAGTTTTTCTGTAATTTACAACAGTGCTAT
TTTCTGGTAGTTCTTCGGAGTGTGTTGCTTTAATTATTAAATTTATATAATCAATGAATTTGGGATCGTC
GGTTTTGTACAATATGTTGCCGGCATAGTACGCAGCTTCTTCTAGTTCAATTACACCATTTTTTAGCAGC
ACCGGATTAACATAACTTTCCAAAATGTTGTACGAACCGTTAAACAAAAACAGTTCACCTCCCTTTTCTA
TACTATTGTCTGCGAGCAGTTGTTTGTTGTTAAAAATAACAGCCATTGTAATGAGACGCACAAACTAATA
TCACAAACTGGAAATGTCTATCAATATATAGTTGCTGATCAGATCCTCATTGTTTGCCTCCCTGCTGCGG
TTTTTCACCGAAGTTCATGCCAGTCCAGCGTTTTTGCAGCAGAAAAGCCGCCGACTTCGGTTTGCGGTCG
CGAGTGAAGATCCCTTTCTTGTTACCGCCAACGCGCAATATGCCTTGCGAGGTCGCAAAATCGGCGAAAT
TCCATACCTGTTCACCGACGACGGCGCTGACGCGATCAAAGACGCGGTGATACATATCCAGCCATGCACA
CTGATACTCTTCACTCCACATGTCGGTGTACATTGAGTGCAGCCCGGCTAACGTATCCACGCCGTATTCG
GTGATGATAATCGGCTGATGCAGTTTCTCCTGCCAGGCCAGAAGTTCTTTTTCCAGTACCTTCTCTGCCG
TTTCCAAATCGCCGCTTTGGACATACCATCCGTAATAACGGTTCAGGCACAGCACATCAAAGAGATCGCT
GATGGTATCGGTGTGAGCGTCGCAGAACATTACATTGACGCAGGTGATCGGACGCGTCGGGTCGAGTTTA
CGCGTTGCTTCCGCCAGTGGCGCGAAATATTCCCGTGCACCTTGCGGACGGGTATCCGGTTCGTTGGCAA
TACTCCACATCACCACGCTTGGGTGGTTTTTGTCACGCGCTATCAGCTCTTTAATCGCCTGTAAGTGCGC
TTGCTGAGTTTCCCCGTTGACTGCCTCTTCGCTGTACAGTTCTTTCGGCTTGTTGCCCGCTTCGAAACCA
ATGCCTAAAGAGAGCGAAAAGCCGACAGCAGCAGTTTCATCAATCACCACGATGCCATGTTCATCTGCCC
AGTCGAGCATCTCTTCAGCGTAAGGGTAATGCGAGGTACGGTAGGAGTTGGCCCCAATCCAGTCCATTAA
TGCGTGGTCGTGCACCATCAGCACGTTATCGAATCCTTTGCCACGTAAGTCCGCATCTTCATGACGACCA
AAGCCAGTAAAGTAGAACGGTTTGTGGTTAATCAGGAACTGTTGGCCCTTCACTGCCACTGACCGGATGC
CGACGCGAAGCGGGTAGATATCACACTCTGTCTGGCTTTTGGCTGTGACGCACAGTTCATAGAGATAACC
TTCACCCGGTTGCCAGAGGTGCGGATTCACCACTTGCAAAGTCCCGCTAGTGCCTTGTCCAGTTGCAACC
ACCTGTTGATCCGCATCACGCAGTTCAACGCTGACATCACCATTGGCCACCACCTGCCAGTCAACAGACG
CGTGGTTACAGTCTTGCGCGACATGCGTCACCACGGTGATATCGTCCACCCAGGTGTTCGGCGTGGTGTA
GAGCATTACGCTGCGATGGATTCCGGCATAGTTAAAGAAATCATGGAAGTAAGACTGCTTTTTCTTGCCG
TTTTCGTCGGTAATCACCATTCCCGGCGGGATAGTCTGCCAGTTCAGTTCGTTGTTCACACAAACGGTGA
TACGTACACTTTTCCCGGCAATAACATACGGCGTGACATCGGCTTCAAATGGCGTATAGCCGCCCTGATG
CTCCATCACTTCCTGATTATTGACCCACACTTTGCCGTAATGAGTGACCGCATCGAAACGCAGCACGATA
CGCTGGCCTGCCCAACCTTTCGGTATAAAGACTTCGCGCTGATACCAGACGTTGCCCGCATAATTACGAA
TATCTGCATCGGCGAACTGATCGTTAAAACTGCCTGGCACAGCAATTGCCCGGCTTTCTTGTAACGCGCT
TTCCCACCAACGCTGATCAATTCCACAGTTTTCGCGATCCAGACTGAATGCCCACAGGCCGTCGAGTTTT
TTGATTTCACGGGTTGGGGTTTCTACAGGACGGACCATATTTATAGGTGTAATTTATGTAGCTGTAATTT
TTACCTTATTAATATTTTTTACGCTTTGCATTCGACGACTGAACTCCCAAATATATGTTTAACTCGTCTT
GGTCGTTTGAATTTTTGTTGCTGTGTTTCCTAATATTTTCCATCACCTTAAATATGTTATTGTAATCCTC
AATGTTGAACTTGCAATTGGACACGGCATAGTTTTCCATAGTCGTGTAAAACATGGTATTGGCTGCATTG
TAATACATCCGACTGAGCGGGTACGGATCTATGTGTTTGAGCAGCCTGTTCAAAAACTCTGCATCGTCGC
AAAACGGAATTTCGTCGACAGATCTGATCATGGAGATAATTAAAATGATAACCATCTCGCAAATAAATAA
GTATTTTACTGTTTTCGTAACAGTTTTGTAATAAAAAAACCTATAAATATAGGATCTATGCACCACCATC
ACCACCATCACCACGAGAACCTTTATTTCCAAGGATCAATGGCACCGATCCTGGGGTATTGGAAGATCAA
GGGCCTAGTGCAGCCCACTCGTCTGCTCCTGGAGTACCTAGAAGAGAAGTATGAGGAGCACCTTTATGAG
CGGGACGAGGGTGACAAGTGGCGCAATAAGAAATTCGAGCTAGGCTTGGAATTCCCCAATCTGCCTTATT
ACATCGATGGCGACGTTAAGTTGACTCAGTCCATGGCCATCATCCGCTACATCGCCGACAAGCACAATAT
GCTAGGCGGGTGCCCGAAGGAGCGAGCTGAGATCTCTATGTTGGAAGGGGCCGTGCTGGATATCCGCTAC
GGCGTGAGCCGCATTGCATACTCAAAGGATTTCGAGACCCTCAAGGTTGACTTCCTGTCAAAGCTGCCTG
AAATGCTAAAGATGTTCGAAGACCGTCTCTGTCATAAGACCTACCTGAACGGGGACCACGTGACACACCC
GGACTTTATGTTGTATGACGCTCTGGACGTCGTGCTTTATATGGACCCTATGTGCCTGGACGCTTTTCCC
AAACTAGTGTGTTTCAAGAAACGTATCGAAGCTATCCCTCAGATTGATAAGTACCTGAAGTCCTCAAAGT
ACATCGCCTGGCCCCTTCAAGGTTGGCAAGCCACATTTGGCGGTGGCGACCATCCTCCCAAGTCAGACCT
AGTGCCTAGGCACAACCAGACCAGCCTATATAAGAAAGCCGGGTCAGCTGCCGCTGTGCTGGAGGAGAAC
CTGTATTTCCAGGGCGGATCCAACATCATGCTCAACAACGATGAGCTCGAATTTGAACAAGCTCCAGAAT
TCCTGCTCGGCGACGGCTCTTTCGGCTCCGTATACCGTGCTGCTTATGAAGGCGAAGAAGTCGCCGTAAA
GATCTTCAACAAGCACACCTCGGCTCGTCTGCTCCGTCAGGAACTGGTCGTTCTGTGTCATCTGCACCAT
CCGAGCCTCATCTCCCTGCTGGCCGCTGGCATCCGTCCTCGTATGCTGGTGATGGAGCTGGCATCCAAGG
GCTCTCTCGACCGCCTGCTGCAGCAGGACAAGGCTTCTCTGACCCGTACTCTGCAGCATCGTATCGCTTA
CCATGTAGCTGACGGCCTGCGTTATCTTCATTCTGCAATGATCATTTATCGCGACCTGAAACCTCATAAT
GTACTGCTGTTTACTCTGTACCCGAACGCTGCCATCATCGCTAAGATTGCAGACTATGGTATTGCGCAGT
ACTGCTGCCGCATGGGCATTAAAACAAGCGAAGGTACGCCGGGTTTCCGTGCTCCAGAAGTGGCTCGTGG
CAACGTTATTTACAACCAGCAAGCTGACGTTTACTCGTTCGGTCTGCTCCTGTACGATATCCTGACTACC
GGCGGCCGTATCGTAGAAGGTCTGAAGTTCCCTAACGAATTCGACGAACTGGAAATCCAGGGCAAGCTGC
CAGACCCGGTTAAAGAATACGGTTGCGCTCCGTGGCCGATGGTAGAGAAGCTCATCAAACAGTGCCTTAA
AGAAAACCCTCAGGAACGTCCAACCTCTGCTCAAGTGTTCGACATCCTTAACAGCGCTGAACTCGTCTGT
CTGACTCGCCGTATTCTCCTGCCTAAGAATGTTATCGTGGAATGTATGGTTGCTACTCACCATAACTGAT
GATAAGCTTTAGTAAGCACTCGAGCACCACCACCACCACCACTAACCTAGGTAGCTGAGCGCATGCAAGC
TGATCCGGGTTATTAGTACATTTATTAAGCGCTAGATTCTGTGCGTTGTTGATTTACAGACAATTGTTGT
ACGTATTTTAATAATTCATTAAATTTATAATCTTTAGGGTGGTATGTTAGAGCGAAAATCAAATGATTTT
CAGCGTCTTTATATCTGAATTTAAATATTAAATCCTCAATAGATTTGTAAAATAGGTTTCGATTAGTTTC
AAACAAGGGTTGTTTTTCCGAACCGATGGCTGGACTATCTAATGGATTTTCGCTCAACGCCACAAAACTT
GCCAAATCTTGTAGCAGCAATCTAGCTTTGTCGATATTCGTTTGTGTTTTGTTTTGTAATAAAGGTTCGA
CGTCGTTCAAAATATTATGCGCTTTTGTATTTCTTTCATCACTGTCGTTAGTGTACAATTGACTCGACGT
AAACACGTTAAATAGAGCTTGGACATATTTAACATCGGGCGTGTTAGCTTTATTAGGCCGATTATCGTCG
TCGTCCCAACCCTCGTCGTTAGAAGTTGCTTCCGAAGACGATTTTGCCATAGCCACACGACGCCTATTAA
TTGTGTCGGCTAACACGTCCGCGATCAAATTTGTAGTTGAGCTTTTTGGAATTATTTCTGATTGCGGGCG
TTTTTGGGCGGGTTTCAATCTAACTGTGCCCGATTTTAATTCAGACAACACGTTAGAAAGCGATGGTGCA
GGCGGTGGTAACATTTCAGACGGCAAATCTACTAATGGCGGCGGTGGTGGAGCTGATGATAAATCTACCA
TCGGTGGAGGCGCAGGCGGGGCTGGCGGCGGAGGCGGAGGCGGAGGTGGTGGCGGTGATGCAGACGGCGG
TTTAGGCTCAAATGTCTCTTTAGGCAACACAGTCGGCACCTCAACTATTGTACTGGTTTCGGGCGCCGTT
TTTGGTTTGACCGGTCTGAGACGAGTGCGATTTTTTTCGTTTCTAATAGCTTCCAACAATTGTTGTCTGT
CGTCTAAAGGTGCAGCGGGTTGAGGTTCCGTCGGCATTGGTGGAGCGGGCGGCAATTCAGACATCGATGG
TGGTGGTGGTGGTGGAGGCGCTGGAATGTTAGGCACGGGAGAAGGTGGTGGCGGCGGTGCCGCCGGTATA
ATTTGTTCTGGTTTAGTTTGTTCGCGCACGATTGTGGGCACCGGCGCAGGCGCCGCTGGCTGCACAACGG
AAGGTCGTCTGCTTCGAGGCAGCGCTTGGGGTGGTGGCAATTCAATATTATAATTGGAATACAAATCGTA
AAAATCTGCTATAAGCATTGTAATTTCGCTATCGTTTACCGTGCCGATATTTAACAACCGCTCAATGTAA
GCAATTGTATTGTAAAGAGATTGTCTCAAGCTCGGATCGATCCCGCACGCCGATAACAAGCCTTTTCATT
TTTACTACAGCATTGTAGTGGCGAGACACTTCGCTGTCGTCGAGGTTTAAACGCTTCCTCGCTCACTGAC
TCGCTGCGCTCGGTCGTTCGGCTGCGGCGAGCGGTATCAGCTCACTCAAAGGCGGTAATACGGTTATCCA
CAGAATCAGGGGATAACGCAGGAAAGAACATGTGAGCAAAAGGCCAGCAAAAGGCCAGGAACCGTAAAAA
GGCCGCGTTGCTGGCGTTTTTCCATAGGCTCCGCCCCCCTGACGAGCATCACAAAAATCGACGCTCAAGT
CAGAGGTGGCGAAACCCGACAGGACTATAAAGATACCAGGCGTTTCCCCCTGGAAGCTCCCTCGTGCGCT
CTCCTGTTCCGACCCTGCCGCTTACCGGATACCTGTCCGCCTTTCTCCCTTCGGGAAGCGTGGCGCTTTC
TCATAGCTCACGCTGTAGGTATCTCAGTTCGGTGTAGGTCGTTCGCTCCAAGCTGGGCTGTGTGCACGAA
CCCCCCGTTCAGCCCGACCGCTGCGCCTTATCCGGTAACTATCGTCTTGAGTCCAACCCGGTAAGACACG
ACTTATCGCCACTGGCAGCAGCCACTGGTAACAGGATTAGCAGAGCGAGGTATGTAGGCGGTGCTACAGA
GTTCTTGAAGTGGTGGCCTAACTACGGCTACACTAGAAGGACAGTATTTGGTATCTGCGCTCTGCTGAAG
CCAGTTACCTTCGGAAAAAGAGTTGGTAGCTCTTGATCCGGCAAACAAACCACCGCTGGTAGCGGTGGTT
TTTTTGTTTGCAAGCAGCAGATTACGCGCAGAAAAAAAGGATCTCAAGAAGATCCTTTGATCTTTTCTAC
GGGGTCTGACGCTCAGTGGAACGAAAACTCACGTTAAGGGATTTTGGTCATGAGATTATCAAAAAGGATC
TTCACCTAGATCCTTTTAAATTAAAAATGAAGTTTTAAATCAATCTAAAGTATATATGAGTAAACTTGGT
CTGACAGTTACCAATGCTTAATCAGTGAGGCACCTATCTCAGCGATCTGTCTATTTCGTTCATCCATAGT
TGCCTGACTCCCCGTCGTGTAGATAACTACGATACGGGAGGGCTTACCATCTGGCCCCAGTGCTGCAATG
ATACCGCGAGACCCACGCTCACCGGCTCCAGATTTATCAGCAATAAACCAGCCAGCCGGAAGGGCCGAGC
GCAGAAGTGGTCCTGCAACTTTATCCGCCTCCATCCAGTCTATTAATTGTTGCCGGGAAGCTAGAGTAAG
TAGTTCGCCAGTTAATAGTTTGCGCAACGTTGTTGCCATTGCTACAGGCATCGTGGTGTCACGCTCGTCG
TTTGGTATGGCTTCATTCAGCTCCGGTTCCCAACGATCAAGGCGAGTTACATGATCCCCCATGTTGTGCA
AAAAAGCGGTTAGCTCCTTCGGTCCTCCGATCGTTGTCAGAAGTAAGTTGGCCGCAGTGTTATCACTCAT
GGTTATGGCAGCACTGCATAATTCTCTTACTGTCATGCCATCCGTAAGATGCTTTTCTGTGACTGGTGAG
TACTCAACCAAGTCATTCTGAGAATAGTGTATGCGGCGACCGAGTTGCTCTTGCCCGGCGTCAATACGGG
ATAATACCGCGCCACATAGCAGAACTTTAAAAGTGCTCATCATTGGAAAACGTTCTTCGGGGCGAAAACT
CTCAAGGATCTTACCGCTGTTGAGATCCAGTTCGATGTAACCCACTCGTGCACCCAACTGATCTTCAGCA
TCTTTTACTTTCACCAGCGTTTCTGGGTGAGCAAAAACAGGAAGGCAAAATGCCGCAAAAAAGGGAATAA
GGGCGACACGGAAATGTTGAATACTCATACTCTTCCTTTTTCAATATTATTGAAGCATTTATCAGGGTTA
TTGTCTCATGAGCGGATACATATTTGAATGTATTTAGAAAAATAAACAAATAGGGGTTCCGCGCACATTT
CCCCGAAAAGTGCCACCTG
[124 nt withheld, positions 8560-8683]
C
[91 nt withheld, positions 8685-8775]
A
[49 nt withheld, positions 8777-8825]
CCTTTGACGTTGGAGTCCACGTTCTTT
[37 nt withheld, positions 8853-8889]
ACCCTATCTCGGTCTATTCTTTTGATTTATAAGGGATTTTGCCGATTTCGGCCTATTGGTTAAAAAATGA
GCTGATTTAACAAAAATTTAACGCGAATTTTAACAAAATATTAACGTTTACAATTTCCCATTCGCCATTC
AGGCTGCGCAACTGTTGGGAAGGGCGATCGGTGCGGGCCTCTTCGCTATTACGCCA
Features (pLannotate 1.2.2; 15 found; start..end, strand, type, name):
    329..453     +  CDS            lef2: baculovirus late expression factor 2
    491..1096    +  CDS            ORF603: baculovirus ORF603 protein
   1167..2972    -  CDS            GUS: β-glucuronidase; uidA (or gusA) from E. coli
   2987..3302    -  promoter       p6.9 promoter: Autographa californica p6.9; baculovirus late basic protein promoter
   3317..3408    +  promoter       polyhedrin promoter: polh from Autographa californica; promoter for the baculovirus polyhedrin gene
   3469..4122    +  CDS            GST26_SCHJA: Experimental evidence at protein level: Swiss-Prot protein existence level 1. GST isoenzymes appear to play a central role in the parasite detoxification system. Other functions are also suspected including a role in increasing the solubility of haematin in the parasite gut. From Schistosoma japonicum (Blood fluke).
   4222..5106    +  CDS            LRRK2 (fragment): LRRK2_HUMAN - Also known as PARK8. Experimental evidence at protein level: Swiss-Prot protein existence level 1. Serine/threonine-protein kinase which phosphorylates a broad range of proteins involved in multiple processes such as neuronal plasticity, autophagy, and vesicle trafficking (PubMed:20949042, PubMed:22012985, PubMed:26824392, PubMed:29125462, PubMed:28720718, PubMed:29127255, PubMed:30398148, PubMed:29212815, PubMed:30635421, PubMed:21850687, PubMed:23395371, PubMed:17114044, PubMed:24687852, PubMed:26014385, PubMed:25201882). Is a key regulator of RAB GTPases by regulating the GTP/
   5135..5152    +  CDS            9xHis (fragment): 9xHis affinity tag
   5189..6546    +  misc_recomb    baculovirus recombination region (ORF1629): contains part of ORF1629
   6544..6621    -  CDS            P61 (fragment): P78_NPVAC - Experimental evidence at protein level: Swiss-Prot protein existence level 1. Plays a role in the transport of the nucleocapsids from the cytoplasm toward the host nucleus together with the host actin- polymerizing Arp2/3 complex. From Autographa californica nuclear polyhedrosis virus (AcMNPV).
   6809..7397    -  rep_origin     ori: high-copy-number ColE1/pMB1/pBR322/pUC origin of replication
   7568..8428    -  CDS            AmpR: β-lactamase; bla; confers resistance to ampicillin, carbenicillin, and related antibiotics
   8429..8533    -  promoter       AmpR promoter: bla
   8560..9015    +  rep_origin     f1 ori (sequence partly withheld): f1 bacteriophage origin of replication; arrow indicates direction of (+) strand synthesis
   9020..1       -  CDS            lacZα (fragment) (across the origin): LacZα fragment of β-galactosidase; lacZ fragment
