[The description below was written by a language model from this plasmid's Addgene catalogue record and pLannotate feature annotations shown in this document.]
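Description:
LRRK2_1867_2161_L1914A_L1976Y is a 9,085 bp baculovirus transfer plasmid built on the pEMB017 backbone (Emerald) for expressing a fragment of human LRRK2 in insect cells. It is maintained in E. coli through a high-copy ColE1/pUC-type origin with ampicillin selection (AmpR under its own bla promoter). It also carries an f1 phage origin and a remnant of lacZα. The expression region is flanked by AcMNPV sequences, lef2/ORF603 on one side and the ORF1629 recombination region on the other. These provide the homology for recombination with baculoviral DNA, placing the cassette at the polyhedrin locus of the resulting recombinant virus.

The payload is driven by the very late polyhedrin (polH) promoter. Downstream of it, the annotation shows a Schistosoma japonicum GST coding sequence followed by the LRRK2 fragment, which corresponds to residues 1867–2161 and carries two substitutions, L1914A and L1976Y. The catalogue lists N-terminal HisTev and GST-Tev tags, meaning affinity handles removable by TEV protease. The feature table, however, detects a His-tag fragment only downstream of the LRRK2 segment, so whether that tag is in frame with the insert cannot be determined from the record. The BamHI and HindIII cloning sites were destroyed during assembly. A divergently oriented p6.9 late promoter drives E. coli β-glucuronidase (GUS), which offers a reporter for identifying recombinant virus.

The record does not state the rationale for the two mutations. The design suggests production and affinity purification of this LRRK2 fragment from insect cells, for example for biochemical or structural work on this Parkinson's disease-associated kinase.
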