Addgene plasmid #40431: LRRK2_1867_2161_L1914A_L1976Y
Depositing lab: Michael J Fox Foundation MJFF. Depositing organization: Michael J Fox Foundation.
Backbone
  Vector backbone: pEMB017
  Backbone manufacturer: Emerald
  Vector type: Baculovirus
Growth in bacteria
  Bacterial resistance: Ampicillin, 100 μg/mL
  Growth temperature: 37°C
  Growth strain: Top10
  Copy number: High Copy
Gene/Insert
  Gene/Insert name: LRRK2
  Species: H. sapiens (human)
  Mutation: aa1867_2161; L1914A, L1976Y
  Entrez Gene: LRRK2 (a.k.a. AURA17, DARDARIN, PARK8, RIPK7, ROCO2)
  Promoter: polH
  Tag / fusion protein: HisTev (N terminal on insert); GST-Tev (N terminal on insert)
  Cloning method: Restriction Enzyme; 5′ cloning site BamHI (destroyed during cloning); 3′ cloning site HindIII (destroyed during cloning)
  Sequencing primers: 5′ DSP2466For:GAATTTCGTCGACAGATC; 3′ DSP2466Rev:AATAACCCGGATCAGCTT
Terms and licenses: Academic/Nonprofit Terms; Industry Terms
How to cite: LRRK2_1867_2161_L1914A_L1976Y was a gift from Michael J Fox Foundation MJFF (Addgene plasmid # 40431 ; http://n2t.net/addgene:40431 ; RRID:Addgene_40431)
