>Addgene plasmid #40431 | LRRK2_1867_2161_L1914A_L1976Y | addgene partial sequence | sequence record 53183 | DSP2466Rev 5'-AATAACCCGGATCAGCTT-3'
GGTGGTGGTGGTGCTCGAGTGCTTACTAAAGCTTATCATCAGTTATGGTGAGTAGCAACCATACATTCCA
CGATAACATTCTTAGGCAGGAGAATACGGCGAGTCAGACAGACGAGTTCAGCGCTGTTAAGGATGTCGAA
CACTTGAGCAGAGGTTGGACGTTCCTGAGGGTTTTCTTTAAGGCACTGTTTGATGAGCTTCTCTACCATC
GGCCACGGAGCGCAACCGTATTCTTTAACCGGGTCTGGCAGCTTGCCCTGGATTTCCAGTTCGTCGAATT
CGTTAGGGAACTTCAGACCTTCTACGATACGGCCGCCGGTAGTCAGGATATCGTACAGGAGCAGACCGAA
CGAGTAAACGTCAGCTTGCTGGTTGTAAATAACGTTGCCACGAGCCACTTCTGGAGCACGGAAACCCGGC
GTACCTTCGCTTGTTTTAATGCCCATGCGGCAGCAGTACTGCGCAATACCATAGTCTGCAATCTTAGCGA
TGATGGCAGCGTTCGGGTACAGAGTAAACAGCAGTACATTATGAGGTTTCAGGTCGCGATAAATGATCAT
TGCAGAATGAAGATAACGCAGGCCGTCAGCTACATGGTAAGCGATACGATGCTGCAGAGTACGGGTCAGA
GAAGCCTTGTCCTGCTGCAGCAGGCGGTCGAGAGAGCCCTTGGATGCCAGCTCCATCACCAGCATACGAG
GACGGATGCCAGCGGCCAGCAGGGAGATGAGGCTCGGATGGTGCAGATGACACAGAACGACCAGTTCCTG
ACGGAGCAGACGAGCCGAGGTGTGCTTGTTGAAGATCTTTACGGCGACTTCTTCGCCTTCATAAGCAGCA
CGGTATACGGAGCCGAAAGAGCCGTCGCCGAGCAGGAATT
