>Addgene plasmid #40431 | LRRK2_1867_2161_L1914A_L1976Y | addgene partial sequence | sequence record 53184 | DSP2466For 5'-GAATTTCGTCGACAGATC-3'
AATAAGTATTTTACTGTTTTCGTAACAGTTTTGTAATAAAAAAACCTATAAATATAGGATCTATGCACCA
CCATCACCACCATCACCACGAGAACCTTTATTTCCAAGGATCAATGGCACCGATCCTGGGGTATTGGAAG
ATCAAGGGCCTAGTGCAGCCCACTCGTCTGCTCCTGGAGTACCTAGAAGAGAAGTATGAGGAGCACCTTT
ATGAGCGGGACGAGGGTGACAAGTGGCGCAATAAGAAATTCGAGCTAGGCTTGGAATTCCCCAATCTGCC
TTATTACATCGATGGCGACGTTAAGTTGACTCAGTCCATGGCCATCATCCGCTACATCGCCGACAAGCAC
AATATGCTAGGCGGGTGCCCGAAGGAGCGAGCTGAGATCTCTATGTTGGAAGGGGCCGTGCTGGATATCC
GCTACGGCGTGAGCCGCATTGCATACTCAAAGGATTTCGAGACCCTCAAGGTTGACTTCCTGTCAAAGCT
GCCTGAAATGCTAAAGATGTTCGAAGACCGTCTCTGTCATAAGACCTACCTGAACGGGGACCACGTGACA
CACCCGGACTTTATGTTGTATGACGCTCTGGACGTCGTGCTTTATATGGACCCTATGTGCCTGGACGCTT
TTCCCAAACTAGTGTGTTTCAAGAAACGTATCGAAGCTATCCCTCAGATTGATAAGTACCTGAAGTCCTC
AAAGTACATCGCCTGGCCCCTTCAAGGTTGGCAAGCCACATTTGGCGGTGGCGACCATCCTCCCAAGTCA
GACCTAGTGCCTAGGCACAACCAGACCAGCCTATATAAGAAAGCCGGGTCAGCTGCC
